>Addgene plasmid #56301 | Clover-CytERM-N-17 | depositor partial sequence | sequence record 87206 | insert sequence
GTCAGATCCGCTAGCGCTACCGGGACTCAGATCTGGTACCCCTTGCAGCTTTCCAGTTGTCAGGAAGAGA
AGGCTCCCATGGATCCTGTGGTGGTGCTGGGGCTCTGTCTCTCCTGTTTGCTTCTCCTTTCACTCTGGAA
ACAGAGCTATGGGGGAGGGAAGCTTCGAATTCTGCAGTCGACGGTACCGCGGGCCCGGGATCCACCGGTC
GCCACCATGGTGAGCAAGGGCGAGGAGCTGTTCACCGGGGTGGTGCCCATCCTGGTCGAGCTGGACGGCG
ACGTAAACGGCCACAAGTTCAGCGTCCGCGGCGAGGGCGAGGGCGATGCCACCAACGGCAAGCTGACCCT
GAAGTTCATCTGCACCACCGGCAAGCTGCCCGTGCCCTGGCCCACCCTCGTGACCACCTTCGGCTACGGC
GTGGCCTGCTTCAGCCGCTACCCCGACCACATGAAGCAGCACGACTTCTTCAAGTCCGCCATGCCCGAAG
GCTACGTCCAGGAGCGCACCATCTCTTTCAAGGACGACGGTACCTACAAGACCCGCGCCGAGGTGAAGTT
CGAGGGCGACACCCTGGTGAACCGCATCGAGCTGAAGGGCATCGACTTCAAGGAGGACGGCAACATCCTG
GGGCACAAGCTGGAGTACAACTTCAACAGCCACAACGTCTATATCACGGCCGACAAGCAGAAGAACGGCA
TCAAGGCTAACTTCAAGATCCGCCACAACGTTGAGGACGGCAGCGTGCAGCTCGCCGACCACTACCAGCA
GAACACCCCCATCGGCGACGGCCCCGTGCTGCTGCCCGACAACCACTACCTGAGCCATCAGTCCGCCCTG
AGCAAAGACCCCAACGAGAAGCGCGATCACATGGTCCTGCTGGAGTTCGTGACCGCCGCCGGGATCACTC
TCGGCATGGACGAGCTGTACAAGTAAGCGGCCGCGACTCTAGATCATAATCAGCCATACCACATTTGTAG
AGGTTTTACTTGCTTTAAAAACCTCCCACACCTCCCCCTGAACCTGAA
