>Addgene plasmid #56301 | Clover-CytERM-N-17 | addgene partial sequence | sequence record 107787 | CMV-F 5'-CGCAAATGGGCGGTAGGCGTG-3'
AGCAGAGCTGGTTAGTGAACCGTCAGATCCGCTAGCGCTACCGGACTCAGATCTGGTACCCCTTGCAGCT
TCCAGTTGTCAGGAAGAGAAGGCTCCCATGGATCCTGTGGTGGTGCTGGGGCTCTGTCTCTCCTGTTTGC
TTCTCCTTTCACTCTGGAAACAGAGCTATGGGGGAGGGAAGCTTCGAATTCTGCAGTCGACGGTACCGCG
GGCCCGGGATCCACCGGTCGCCACCATGGTGAGCAAGGGCGAGGAGCTGTTCACCGGGGTGGTGCCCATC
CTGGTCGAGCTGGACGGCGACGTAAACGGCCACAAGTTCAGCGTCCGCGGCGAGGGCGAGGGCGATGCCA
CCAACGGCAAGCTGACCCTGAAGTTCATCTGCACCACCGGCAAGCTGCCCGTGCCCTGGCCCACCCTCGT
GACCACCTTCGGCTACGGCGTGGCCTGCTTCAGCCGCTACCCCGACCACATGAAGCAGCACGACTTCTTC
AAGTCCGCCATGCCCGAAGGCTACGTCCAGGAGCGCACCATCTCTTTCAAGGACGACGGTACCTACAAGA
CCCGCGCCGAGGTGAAGTTCGAGGGCGACACCCTGGTGAACCGCATCGAGCTGAAGGGCATCGACTTCAA
GGAGGACGGCAACATCCTGGGGCACAAGCTGGAGTACAACTTCAACAGCCACAACGTCTATATCACGGCC
GACAAGCAGAAGAACGGCATCAAGGCTAACTTCAAGATCCGCCACAACGTTGAGGACGGCAGCGTGCAGC
TCGCCGACCACTACCAGCAGAACACCCCCATCGGCGACGGCCCCGTGCTGCTGCCCGACAACCACTACCT
GAGCCATCAGTCCGCCCTGAGCAAAGACCCCAACGAGAAGCGCGATCACATGGTCCTGCTGGAGTTCGTG
ACCGCCGCCGGGATCACTCTCGGCAT
