[The description below was written by a language model from this plasmid's Addgene catalogue record.]
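Description:
Clover-CytERM-N-17 is a mammalian expression plasmid built on the Clover-N1 backbone (about 4.75 kb without the insert), an N1-style fusion vector in which a coding sequence is placed upstream of the bright green fluorescent protein Clover. It is maintained in E. coli as a high-copy plasmid under kanamycin selection, and it carries a neomycin resistance marker so that transfected mammalian cells can be selected with G418. No feature table accompanies the record, so the origin of replication and the exact arrangement of the resistance cassette are not stated. The use of an SV40 polyA reverse sequencing primer suggests that an SV40 polyadenylation signal lies downstream of the fusion.

The insert is CytERM, a sequence derived from cytochrome P450 that directs the fusion protein to the endoplasmic reticulum. The species of origin and the length of the fragment are not given. Transcription is driven by the strong constitutive CMV promoter, and Clover is fused to the C terminus of CytERM. The "N-17" in the name probably refers to the linker between the two parts, but the record does not define it. The depositor notes that the cytochrome P450 portion carries V8G and H24Y substitutions, which are not expected to affect function.

The construct serves as a fluorescent marker of the endoplasmic reticulum for imaging in mammalian cells, with Clover excitation at 505 nm and emission at 515 nm. It comes from a collection of localization fusions associated with work on bright green and red fluorescent proteins developed to improve FRET dynamic range.
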