Addgene plasmid #56301: Clover-CytERM-N-17
Purpose: Localization: Endoplasmic Reticulum, Excitation: 505, Emission: 515
Depositing lab: Michael Davidson. Depositing organization: Florida State University, Tallahassee. Publication: Improving FRET dynamic range with bright green and red fluorescent proteins. Lam AJ, St-Pierre F, Gong Y, Marshall JD, Cranfill PJ, Baird MA, McKeown MR, Wiedenmann J, Davidson MW, Schnitzer MJ, Tsien RY, Lin MZ. Nat Methods. 2012 Sep 9. doi: 10.1038/nmeth.2171. PubMed 22961245.
Backbone
  Vector backbone: Clover-N1
  Backbone size w/o insert (bp): 4750
  Vector type: Mammalian Expression
  Selectable markers: Neomycin (select with G418)
Growth in bacteria
  Bacterial resistance: Kanamycin, 50 μg/mL
  Growth temperature: 37°C
  Growth strain: DH5alpha
  Copy number: High Copy
Gene/Insert
  Gene/Insert name: CytERM (alt names: Cytochrome p450; NM_001171120.1)
  Promoter: CMV
  Tag / fusion protein: Clover (C terminal on backbone)
  Cloning method: Unknown
  Sequencing primers: 5′ CMV-F; 3′ SV40pA-R
Terms and licenses: Academic/Nonprofit Terms; Industry Terms
Depositor comments: Cytochrome p450 contains V8G and H24Y mutations. These mutations should not affect function. Excitation = 505; Emission = 515
How to cite: Clover-CytERM-N-17 was a gift from Michael Davidson (Addgene plasmid # 56301 ; http://n2t.net/addgene:56301 ; RRID:Addgene_56301)
